>Addgene plasmid #32066 | pBabe EGFR ASVinsertion | addgene full sequence | sequence record 157864 | Addgene next-generation full plasmid sequencing result
AGCGCCCAATACGCAAACCGCCTCTCCCCGCGCGTTGGCCGATTCATTAATGCAACTATGGCCATTTAAT
GTAAATACTTAAGAAAAAAAACCAAATTAATTTTGATACATGCTGCATGTGAAAGACCCCCGCTGACGGG
TAGTCAATCACTCAGAGGAGACCCTCCCAAGGAACAGCGAGACCACAAGTCGGATGCAACTGCAAGAGGG
TTTATTGGATACACGGGTACCCGGGCGACTCAGTCAATCGGAGGACTGGCGCCCCGAGTGAGGGGTTGTG
GGCTCTTTTATTGAGCTCGGGGAGCAGAAGCGCGCGAACAGAAGCGAGAAGCGAACTGATTGGTTAGTTC
AAATAAGGCACAGGGTCATTTCAGGTCCTTGGGGCACCCTGGAAACATCTGATGGTTCTCTAGAAACTGC
TGAGGGCTGGACCGCATCTGGGGACCATCTGTTCTTGGCCCTGAGCCGGGGCAGGAACTGCTTACCACAG
ATATCCTGTTTGGCCCATATTCAGCTGTTCCATCTGTTCTTGGCCCTGAGCCGGGGCAGGAACTGCTTAC
CACAGATATCCTGTTTGGCCCATATTCAGCTGTTCCATCTGTTCCTGACCTTGATCTGAACTTCTCTATT
CTCAGTTATGTATTTTTCCATGCCTTGCAAAATGGCGTTACTTAAGCTAGCTTGCCAAACCTACAGGTGG
GGTCTTTCATTCCCCCCTTTTTCTGGAGACTAAATAAAATCTTTTATTTTATCGATGCATGGGGTCGTGC
GCTCCTTTCGGTCGGGCGCTGCGGGTCGTGGGGCGGGCGTCAGGCACCGGGCTTGCGGGTCATGCACCAG
GTGCGCGGTCCTTCGGGCACCTCGACGTCGGCGGTGACGGTGAAGCCGAGCCGCTCGTAGAAGGGGAGGT
TGCGGGGCGCGGAGGTCTCCAGGAAGGCGGGCACCCCGGCGCGCTCGGCCGCCTCCACTCCGGGGAGCAC
GACGGCGCTGCCCAGACCCTTGCCCTGGTGGTCGGGCGAGACGCCGACGGTGGCCAGGAACCACGCGGGC
TCCTTGGGCCGGTGCGGCGCCAGGAGGCCTTCCATCTGTTGCTGCGCGGCCAGCCGGGAACCGCTCAACT
CGGCCATGCGCGGGCCGATCTCGGCGAACACCGCCCCCGCTTCGACGCTCTCCGGCGTGGTCCAGACCGC
CACCGCGGCGCCGTCGTCCGCGACCCACACCTTGCCGATGTCGAGCCCGACGCGCGTGAGGAAGAGTTCT
TGCAGCTCGGTGACCCGCTCGATGTGGCGGTCCGGATCGACGGTGTGGCGCGTGGCGGGGTAGTCGGCGA
ACGCGGCGGCGAGGGTGCGTACGGCCCTGGGGACGTCGTCGCGGGTGGCGAGGCGCACCGTGGGCTTGTA
CTCGGTCATGGTAAGCTTTTTGCAAAAGCCTAGGCCTCCAAAAAAGCCTCCTCACTACTTCTGGAATAGC
TCAGAGGCCGAGGCGGCCTCGGCCTCTGCATAAATAAAAAAAATTAGTCAGCCATGGGGCGGAGAATGGG
CGGAACTGGGCGGAGTTAGGGGCGGGATGGGCGGAGTTAGGGGCGGGACTATGGTTGCTGACTAATTGAG
ATGCATGCTTTGCATACTTCTGCCTGCTGGGGAGCCTGGGGACTTTCCACACCTGGTTGCTGACTAATTG
AGATGCATGCTTTGCATACTTCTGCCTGCTGGGGAGCCTGGGGACTTTCCACACCCTAACTGACACACAT
TCCACAGGGTCGACCACTGTGCTGGCGAATTCCTACATCTCATGCTCCAATAAATTCACTGCTTTGTGGC
GCGACCCTTAGGTATTCTGCATTTTCAGCTGTGGAGCCCTTAAAGATGCCATTTGGCTTGGCTTCCTTGG
GAAAGAAGTCCTGCTGGTAGTCAGGGTTGTCCAGGCTAATTTGGTGGCTGCCTTTCTGGGCCCAGTGGGC
AGGGCTGTCGAATGTGCTGTTGACACAGGTGGGCTGGACAGTGTTGAGATACTCGGGGTTGCCCACTGCA
GTGCTGTGGGGGTCCTGGTAGTGTGGGTCTCTGCTGGGCGCGGGGTTCAGAGGCTGATTGTGATAGACAG
GATTCTGCACAGAGCCAGCGGGCCTTTTGGGAACGGACTGGTTTATGTATTCAGGCACTGGGAGGAAGGT
GTCGTCTATGCTGTCCTCAGTCAAGGCGCCTGTGGGGTCTGAGCTGTATCGCTGCAAGAAGCTGTCTTCC
TTGATGGGACAGCTTTGCAGCCCATTTCTATCAATGCAAGCCACGGTGGAATTGTTGCTGGTTGCACTCA
GAGAGCTCAGGAGGGGAGTCCGTGACGTGGAGGGGCTGCTGAAGAAGCCCTGCTGTGGGATGAGGTACTC
GTCGGCATCCACCACGTCGTCCATGTCTTCTTCATCCATCAGGGCACGGTAGAAGTTGGAGTCTGTAGGA
CTTGGCAAATGCATTCTTTCATCCCCCTGAATGACAAGGTAGCGCTGGGGGTCTCGGGCCATTTTGGAGA
ATTCGATGATCAACTCACGGAACTTTGGGCGACTATCTGCGTCTATCATCCAGCACTTGACCATGATCAT
GTAGACATCGATGGTACATATGGGTGGCTGAGGGAGGCGTTCTCCTTTCTCCAGGATGGAGGAGATCTCG
CTGGCAGGGATTCCGTCATATGGCTTGGATCCAAAGGTCATCAACTCCCAAACGGTCACCCCGTAGCTCC
AGACATCACTCTGGTGGGTATAGATTCTGTGTAAAATTGATTCCAATGCCATCCACTTGATAGGCACTTT
GCCTCCTTCTGCATGGTATTCTTTCTCTTCCGCACCCAGCAGTTTGGCCAGCCCAAAATCTGTGATCTTG
ACATGCTGCGGTGTTTTCACCAGTACGTTCCTGGCTGCCAGGTCGCGGTGCACCAAGCGACGGTCCTCCA
AGTAGTTCATGCCCTTTGCGATCTGCACACACCAGTTGAGCAGGTACTGGGAGCCAATATTGTCTTTGTG
TTCCCGGACATAGTCCAGGAGGCAGCCGAAGGGCATGAGCTGCGTGATGAGTTGCACGGTGGAGGTGAGG
CAGATGCCCAGCAGGCGGCACACGTGGGGGTTGTCTACAGAAGCCACGCTGGCCATCACGTAGGCTTCAT
CGAGGATTTCCTTGTTGGCTTTCGGAGATGTTGCTTCTCTTAATTCCTTGATAGCGACGGGAATTTTAAC
TTTCTCACCTTCTGGGATCCAGAGTCCCTTATACACCGTGCCGAACGCACCGGAGCCCAGCACTTTGATC
TTTTTGAATTCAGTTTCCTTCAAGATCCTCAAGAGAGCTTGGTTGGGAGCTTCTCCACTGGGTGTAAGAG
GCTCCACAAGCTCCCTCTCCTGCAGCAGCCTCCGCAGCGTGCGCTTCCGAACGATGTGGCGCCTTCGCAT
GAAGAGGCCGATCCCCAGGGCCACCACCAGCAGCAAGAGGAGGGCCCCCACCATCCCAGTGGCGATGGAC
GGGATCTTAGGCCCATTCGTTGGACAGCCTTCAAGACCTGGCCCAGTGCATCCGTAGGTGCAGTTTGGAT
GGCACAGGTGGCACACATGGCCGGCGTCTGCGTACTTCCAGACCAGGGTGTTGTTTTCTCCCATGACTCC
TGCCGGGCAGGTCTTGACGCAGTGGGGGCCGTCAATGTAGTGGGCACACTGGATACAGTTGTCTGGTCCC
CGTCCTGTGCAGGTGATGTTCATGGCCTGAGGCAGGCACTCTGGGTGGCACTGTATGCACTCAGAGTTCT
CCACAAACTCCCTTGGCTCACCCTCCAGAAGGTTGCACTTGTCCACGCATTCCCTGCCTCGGCTGACATT
CCGGCAAGAGACGCAGTCCCTGGGCTCCGGGCCCCAGCAGCCCTCGGGGGAGCACAAGGCATGGCAGACC
TGGCCTGTGGCCTTGCAGCTGTTTTCACCTCTGTTGCTTATAATTTTGGTTTTCTGACCGGAGGTCCCAA
ACAGTTTTTTCCAGTTTATTGTATTTGCATAGCACAAATTTTTGTTTCCTGAAATTATCACATCTCCATC
ACTTATCTCCTTGAGGGAGCGTAATCCCAAGGATGTTATGTTCAGGCTGACGACTGCAAGAGAAAACTGA
CCATGTTGCTTGGTCCTGCCGCGTATGATTTCTAGGTTCTCAAAGGCATGGAGGTCCGTCCTGTTTTCAG
GCCAAGCCTGAATCAGCAAAAACCCTGTGATTTCCTTTACGGTTTTCAGAATATCCAGTTCCTGTGGATC
CAGAGGAGGAGTATGTGTGAAGGAGTCACCCCTAAATGCCACCGGCAGGATGTGGAGATCGCCACTGATG
GAGGTGCAGTTTTTGAAGTGTTTAATATTCGTAGCATTTATGGAGAGTGAGTCTTTAAATTCACCAATAC
CTATTCCGTTACACACTTTGCGGCAAGGCCCTTCGCACTTCTTACACTTGCGGACGCCGTCTTCCTCCAT
CTCATAGCTGTCGGCCCCACAGGCTCGGACGCACGAGCCGTGATCTGTCACCACATAATTACGGGGACAC
TTCTTCACGCAGGTGGCACCAAAGCTGTATTTGCCCTCGGGGTTCACATCCATCTGGTACGTGGTGGGGT
TGTAGAGCATGAGTGGGGGGCAGGTGTCCTTGCACGTGGCTTCGTCTCGGAATTTGCGGCAGACCAGGCA
GTCGCTCTCCCGGGGGCCTGTGCAGCCTGCAGCACACTGGTTGTGGCAGCAGTCACTGGGGGACTTGCCA
CGGCAGCGCCCGGAGCACTGCTGGGCACAGATGATTTTGGTCAGTTTCTGGCAGTTCTCCTCTCCTGCAC
CCCAGCAGCTCCCATTGGGACAGCTTGGATCACACTTTTGGCAGCTGCCCAGGTGGTTCTGGAAGTCCAT
CGACATGTTGCTGAGAAAGTCACTGCTGACTATGTCCCGCCACTGGATGCTCTCCACGTTGCACAGGGCA
GGGTTGTTGCTGAACCGCACGGCGCCATGCAGGATTTCCTGTAAATTTCTCATGGGCAGCTCCTTCAGTC
CGGTTTTATTTGCATCATAGTTAGATAAGACTGCTAAGGCATAGGAATTTTCGTAGTACATATTTCCTCT
GATGATCTGCAGGTTTTCCAAAGGAATTCGCTCCACTGTGTTGAGGGCAATGAGGACATAACCAGCCACC
TCCTGGATGGTCTTTAAGAAGGAAAGATCATAATTCCTCTGCACATAGGTAATTTCCAAATTCCCAAGGA
CCACCTCACAGTTATTGAACATCCTCTGGAGGCTGAGAAAATGATCTTCAAAAGTGCCCAACTGCGTGAG
CTTGTTACTCGTGCCTTGGCAAACTTTCTTTTCCTCCAGAGCCCGACTCGCCGGGCAGAGCGCAGCCAGC
AGCGCCAGGAGCGCTGCCCCGGCCGTCCCGGAGGGTCGCATGATGTACCACCACACTGGGATCCGGCCGG
CGCCTAGAGAAGGAGTGAGGGCTGGATAAAGGGAGGATCGAGGCGGGGTCGAACGAGGAGGTTCAAGGGG
GAGAGACGGGGCGGATGGAGGAAGAGGAGGCGGAGGCTTAGGGTGTACAAAGGGCTTGACCCAGGGAGGG
GGGTCAAAAGCCAAGGCTTCCCAGGTCACGATGTAGGGGACCTGGTCTGGGTGTCCATGCGGGCCAGGTG
AAAAGACCTTGATCTTAACCTGGGTGATGAGGTCTCGGTTAAAGGTGCCGTCTCGCGGCCATCCGACGTT
AAAGGTTGGCCATTCTGCAGAGCAGAAGGTAACCCAACGTCTCTTCTTGACATCTACCGACTGGTTGTGA
GCGATCCGCTCGACATCTTTCCAGTGACCTAAGGTCAAACTTAAGGGAGTGGTAACAGTCTGGCCCTAAT
TTTCAGACAAATACAGAAACACAGTCAGACAGAGACAACACAGAACGATGCTGCAGCGCTGCAGCAGACA
AGACGCGCGGCTTCGGTTCCAAACCGAAAGCAAAAATTCAGACGGAGGCGGGAACTGTTTTAGGTTCTCG
TCTCCTACCAGAACCACATATCCTGACGGGGTCGGATTCCACATCGACTCCCTTCCTCAGGTCGGGCCAC
AAAAACGGCCCCCAAAGTCCCTGGGACGTCTCCCAGGGTTGCGGCCGGGTGTTCAGAACTCGTCAGTTCC
ACCACGGGTCCGCCAGATACAGAGCTAGTTAGCTAACTAGTACCGACGCAGGCGCATAAAATCAGTCATA
GACACTAGACAATCGGACAGACACAGATAAGTTGCTGGCCAGCTTGCCTCCCGGTGGTGGGTCGGTGGTC
CCTGGGCAGGGGTCTCCCGATCCCGGACGAGCCCCCAAATGAAAGACCCCCGCTGACGGGTAGTCAATCA
CTCAGAGGAGACCCTCCCAAGGAACAGCGAGACCACAAGTCGGATGCAACTGCAAGAGGGTTTATTGGAT
ACACGGGTACCCGGGCGACTCAGTCAATCGGAGGACTGGCGCCCCGAGTGAGGGGTTGTGGGCTCTTTTA
TTGAGCTCGGGGAGCAGAAGCGCGCGAACAGAAGCGAGAAGCGAACTGATTGGTTAGTTCAAATAAGGCA
CAGGGTCATTTCAGGTCCTTGGGGCACCCTGGAAACATCTGATGGTTCTCTAGAAACTGCTGAGGGCTGG
ACCGCATCTGGGGACCATCTGTTCTTGGCCCTGAGCCGGGGCAGGAACTGCTTACCACAGATATCCTGTT
TGGCCCATATTCAGCTGTTCCATCTGTTCTTGGCCCTGAGCCGGGGCAGGAACTGCTTACCACAGATATC
CTGTTTGGCCCATATTCAGGCTGCAGGTGGCACTTTTCGGGGAAATGTGCGCGGAACCCCTATTTGTTTA
TTTTTCTAAATACATTCAAATATGTATCCGCTCATGAGACAATAACCCTGATAAATGCTTCAATAATATT
GAAAAAGGAAGAGTATGAGTATTCAACATTTCCGTGTCGCCCTTATTCCCTTTTTTGCGGCATTTTGCCT
TCCTGTTTTTGCTCACCCAGAAACGCTGGTGAAAGTAAAAGATGCTGAAGATCAGTTGGGTGCACGAGTG
GGTTACATCGAACTGGATCTCAACAGCGGTAAGATCCTTGAGAGTTTTCGCCCCGAAGAACGTTTTCCAA
TGATGAGCACTTTTAAAGTTCTGCTATGTGGCGCGGTATTATCCCGTATTGACGCCGGGCAAGAGCAACT
CGGTCGCCGCATACACTATTCTCAGAATGACTTGGTTGAGTACTCACCAGTCACAGAAAAGCATCTTACG
GATGGCATGACAGTAAGAGAATTATGCAGTGCTGCCATAACCATGAGTGATAACACTGCGGCCAACTTAC
TTCTGACAACGATCGGAGGACCGAAGGAGCTAACCGCTTTTTTGCACAACATGGGGGATCATGTAACTCG
CCTTGATCGTTGGGAACCGGAGCTGAATGAAGCCATACCAAACGACGAGCGTGACACCACGATGCCTGTA
GCAATGGCAACAACGTTGCGCAAACTATTAACTGGCGAACTACTTACTCTAGCTTCCCGGCAACAATTAA
TAGACTGGATGGAGGCGGATAAAGTTGCAGGACCACTTCTGCGCTCGGCCCTTCCGGCTGGCTGGTTTAT
TGCTGATAAATCTGGAGCCGGTGAGCGTGGGTCTCGCGGTATCATTGCAGCACTGGGGCCAGATGGTAAG
CCCTCCCGTATCGTAGTTATCTACACGACGGGGAGTCAGGCAACTATGGATGAACGAAATAGACAGATCG
CTGAGATAGGTGCCTCACTGATTAAGCATTGGTAACTGTCAGACCAAGTTTACTCATATATACTTTAGAT
TGATTTGCGGCCGCAAAAGGATCTAGGTGAAGATCCTTTTTGATAATCTCATGACCAAAATCCCTTAACG
TGAGTTTTCGTTCCACTGAGCGTCAGACCCCGTAGAAAAGATCAAAGGATCTTCTTGAGATCCTTTTTTT
CTGCGCGTAATCTGCTGCTTGCAAACAAAAAAACCACCGCTACCAGCGGTGGTTTGTTTGCCGGATCAAG
AGCTACCAACTCTTTTTCCGAAGGTAACTGGCTTCAGCAGAGCGCAGATACCAAATACTGTTCTTCTAGT
GTAGCCGTAGTTAGGCCACCACTTCAAGAACTCTGTAGCACCGCCTACATACCTCGCTCTGCTAATCCTG
TTACCAGTGGCTGCTGCCAGTGGCGATAAGTCGTGTCTTACCGGGTTGGACTCAAGACGATAGTTACCGG
ATAAGGCGCAGCGGTCGGGCTGAACGGGGGGTTCGTGCACACAGCCCAGCTTGGAGCGAACGACCTACAC
CGAACTGAGATACCTACAGCGTGAGCTATGAGAAAGCGCCACGCTTCCCGAAGGGAGAAAGGCGGACAGG
TATCCGGTAAGCGGCAGGGTCGGAACAGGAGAGCGCACGAGGGAGCTTCCAGGGGGAAACGCCTGGTATC
TTTATAGTCCTGTCGGGTTTCGCCACCTCTGACTTGAGCGTCGATTTTTGTGATGCTCGTCAGGGGGGCG
GAGCCTATGGAAAAACGCCAGCAACGCGGCCTTTTTACGGTTCCTGGCCTTTTGCTGGCCTTTTGCTCAC
ATGTTCTTTCCTGCGTTATCCCCTGATTCTGTGGATAACCGTATTACCGCCTTTGAGTGAGCTGATACCG
CTCGCCGCAGCCGAACGACCGAGCGCAGCGAGTCAGTGAGCGAGGAAGCGGAAG
Features (pLannotate 1.2.2; 12 found; start..end, strand, type, name):
      2..54      +  CDS            lacI (fragment): lac repressor; lacI; The lac repressor binds to the lac operator to inhibit transcription in E. coli. This inhibition can be relieved by adding lactose or isopropyl-β-D-thiogalactopyranoside (IPTG).
    120..589     -  LTR            LTR: long terminal repeat from Moloney murine leukemia virus
    590..711     -  LTR            3' LTR (ΔU3) (fragment): self-inactivating 3' long terminal repeat (LTR) from Moloney murine leukemia virus
    810..1409    -  CDS            PuroR: puromycin N-acetyltransferase; pac from Streptomyces alboniger; confers resistance to puromycin
   1419..1748    -  promoter       SV40 promoter: SV40 enhancer and early promoter
   1790..5431    -  CDS            EGFR: precursor of human epidermal growth factor receptor
   5459..5875    -  CDS            gag (truncated): truncated Moloney murine leukemia virus (MMLV) gag gene lacking the start codon
   5942..6216    -  misc_feature   MESV Ψ (fragment): packaging signal of murine embryonic stem cell virus
   6340..6809    -  LTR            LTR: long terminal repeat from Moloney murine leukemia virus
   6840..6944    +  promoter       AmpR promoter: bla
   6945..7805    +  CDS            AmpR: β-lactamase; bla; confers resistance to ampicillin, carbenicillin, and related antibiotics
   7965..8553    +  rep_origin     ori: high-copy-number ColE1/pMB1/pBR322/pUC origin of replication
