[The description below was written by a language model from this plasmid's Addgene catalogue record and pLannotate feature annotations shown in this document.]
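Description:
pBabe EGFR ASVinsertion is a Moloney murine leukemia virus-based retroviral expression vector built on the pBABEpuro backbone, carrying a mutant human epidermal growth factor receptor (EGFR) cDNA. In bacteria it is maintained as a high-copy plasmid through a ColE1/pUC-type origin and selected with ampicillin via the β-lactamase gene and its native promoter. The sequenced plasmid is about 8.7 kb, consistent with a roughly 3.6 kb insert placed in the roughly 5.2 kb backbone.

The retroviral cassette is flanked by MMLV long terminal repeats. Downstream of the 5′ LTR lie a packaging signal (annotated as a fragment of the MESV Ψ) and a truncated gag segment lacking its start codon, which together promote efficient encapsidation of the vector RNA when the plasmid is introduced into a packaging cell line that supplies the viral proteins in trans. The EGFR coding sequence, cloned into a SnaBI site that was destroyed in the process, follows these elements. No separate internal promoter is annotated upstream of it, so it is presumably transcribed from the 5′ LTR, as is standard for pBABE vectors. An SV40 enhancer/early promoter then drives puromycin N-acetyltransferase, allowing selection of stably transduced mammalian cells. A short fragment near the 3′ LTR is annotated as a ΔU3 self-inactivating LTR, but this adjoins a full LTR annotation and probably reflects annotation overlap rather than a true self-inactivating design.

The insert carries an in-frame duplication of residues A767–V769 (an "ASV" insertion) in EGFR. The associated publication examines how different EGFR alleles vary in cellular sensitivity to EGFR inhibitors, so the construct is suited to generating stable cell lines expressing this insertion mutant for comparative drug-response and signalling studies.
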