Addgene plasmid #32066: pBabe EGFR ASVinsertion
Depositing lab: Matthew Meyerson. Depositing organization: Dana-Farber Cancer Institute. Publication: Allele-dependent variation in the relative cellular potency of distinct EGFR inhibitors. Yuza Y, Glatt KA, Jiang J, Greulich H, Minami Y, Woo MS, Shimamura T, Shapiro G, Lee JC, Ji H, Feng W, Chen TH, Yanagisawa H, Wong KK, Meyerson M. Cancer Biol Ther. 2007 May . 6(5):661-7. 10.4161/cbt.6.5.4003 PubMed 17495523.
Backbone
  Vector backbone: pBABEpuro
  Backbone size w/o insert (bp): 5169
  Vector type: Mammalian Expression, Retroviral
  Selectable markers: Puromycin
Growth in bacteria
  Bacterial resistance: Ampicillin, 100 μg/mL
  Growth temperature: 37°C
  Growth strain: DH5alpha
  Copy number: High Copy
Gene/Insert
  Gene/Insert name: EGFR
  Species: H. sapiens (human)
  Insert size (bp): 3600
  Mutation: Insert duplicate A767-V769
  Entrez Gene: EGFR (a.k.a. ERBB, ERBB1, ERRP, HER1, NISBD2, NNCIS, PIG61, mENA)
  Cloning method: Restriction Enzyme; 5′ cloning site SnaB1 (destroyed during cloning); 3′ cloning site SnaB1 (destroyed during cloning)
  Sequencing primers: 5′ pBABE 5'
Terms and licenses: Academic/Nonprofit Terms; Industry Terms: Not Available to Industry
How to cite: pBabe EGFR ASVinsertion was a gift from Matthew Meyerson (Addgene plasmid # 32066 ; http://n2t.net/addgene:32066 ; RRID:Addgene_32066)
