>Addgene plasmid #32066 | pBabe EGFR ASVinsertion | addgene partial sequence | sequence record 37323 | pBABE-3
ATTCCTACATCTCATGCTCCAATAAATTCACTGCTTTGTGGCGCGACCCTTAGGTATTCTGCATTTTCAG
CTGTGGAGCCCTTAAAGATGCCATTTGGCTTGGCTTCCTTGGGAAAGAAGTCCTGCTGGTAGTCAGGGTT
GTCCAGGCTAATTTGGTGGCTGCCTTTCTGGGCCCAGTGGGCAGGGCTGTCGAATGTGCTGTTGACACAG
GTGGGCTGGACAGTGTTGAGATACTCGGGGTTGCCCACTGCAGTGCTGTGGGGGTCCTGGTAGTGTGGGT
CTCTGCTGGGCGCGGGGTTCAGAGGCTGATTGTGATAGACAGGATTCTGCACAGAGCCAGCGGGCCTTTT
GGGAACGGACTGGTTTATGTATTCAGGCACTGGGAGGAAGGTGTCGTCTATGCTGTCCTCAGTCAAGGCG
CCTGTGGGGTCTGAGCTGTATCGCTGCAAGAAGCTGTCTTCCTTGATGGGACAGCTTTGCAGCCCATTTC
TATCAATGCAAGCCACGGTGGAATTGTTGCTGGTTGCACTCAGAGAGCTCAGGAGGGGAGTCCGTGACGT
GGAGGGGCTGCTGAAGAAGCCCTGCTGTGGGATGAGGTACTCGTCGGCATCCACCACGTCGTCCATGTCT
TCTTCATCCATCAGGGCACGGTAGAAGTTGGAGTCTGTAGGACTTGGCAAATGCATTCTTTCATCCCCCT
GAATGACAAGGTAGCGCTGGGGGTCTCGGGCCATTTTGGAGAATTCGATGATCAACTCACGGAACTTTGG
GCGACTATCTGCGTCTATCATCCAGCACTTGACCATGATCATGTAGACATCGATGGTACATATGGGTGGC
TGAGGGAGGCGTTCTCCTTT
