>Addgene plasmid #32066 | pBabe EGFR ASVinsertion | addgene partial sequence | sequence record 37729 | hEGFR-Fwd2 5'-GCCTCTTACACCCAGTGGAG-3'
GACTTGANGAACTGAATTCAAAAGATCAAAGTGCTGGGCTCCGGTGCGTTCGGCACGGTGTATAAGGGAC
TCTGGATCCCAGAAGGTGAGAAAGTTAAAATTCCCGTCGCTATCAAGGAATTAAGAGAAGCAACATCTCC
GAAAGCCAACAAGGAAATCCTCGATGAAGCCTACGTGATGGCCAGCGTGGCTTCTGTAGACAACCCCCAC
GTGTGCCGCCTGCTGGGCATCTGCCTCACCTCCACCGTGCAACTCATCACGCAGCTCATGCCCTTCGGCT
GCCTCCTGGACTATGTCCGGGAACACAAAGACAATATTGGCTCCCAGTACCTGCTCAACTGGTGTGTGCA
GATCGCAAAGGGCATGAACTACTTGGAGGACCGTCGCTTGGTGCACCGCGACCTGGCAGCCAGGAACGTA
CTGGTGAAAACACCGCAGCATGTCAAGATCACAGATTTTGGGCTGGCCAAACTGCTGGGTGCGGAAGAGA
AAGAATACCATGCAGAAGGAGGCAAAGTGCCTATCAAGTGGATGGCATTGGAATCAATTTTACACAGAAT
CTATACCCACCAGAGTGATGTCTGGAGCTACGGGGTGACCGTTTGGGAGTTGATGACCTTTGGATCCAAG
CCATATGACGGAATCCCTGCCAGCGAGATCTCCTCCATCCTGGAGAAAGGAGAACGCCTCCCTCAGCCAC
CCATATGTACCATCGATGTCTACATGATCATGGTCAAGTGCTGGATGATAGACGCAGATAGTCGCCCAAA
GTTCCGTGAGTTGATCATCGAATTCTCCAAAATGGCCCGAGACCCCCAGCGCTACCTTGTCATTCAGGGG
GATGAAAGAATGCATTTGCCAAGTCCTACAGACTCCAACTTCTACCGTGCCCTGATGGATGAAGAAGACA
TG
